Addgene plasmid #247743: YIplac211-msGFP2-Vrg4
Purpose: Insert an N-terminal msGFP2 tag at VRG4 by popin-popout
Depositing lab: Benjamin Glick. Depositing organization: University of Chicago.
Backbone
  Vector backbone: YIplac211
  Vector type: Yeast Expression
Growth in bacteria
  Bacterial resistance: Ampicillin, 100 μg/mL
  Growth temperature: 37°C
  Growth strain: DH5alpha
  Copy number: High Copy
Gene/Insert
  Gene/Insert name: msGFP2-Vrg4
  Species: S. cerevisiae (budding yeast)
  Cloning method: Gibson Cloning
Terms and licenses: Academic/Nonprofit Terms; Industry Terms: Not Available to Industry
How to cite: YIplac211-msGFP2-Vrg4 was a gift from Benjamin Glick (Addgene plasmid # 247743 ; http://n2t.net/addgene:247743 ; RRID:Addgene_247743)
