[The description below was written by a language model from this plasmid's Addgene catalogue record and pLannotate feature annotations shown in this document.]
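Description:
YIplac211-msGFP2-Vrg4 is a yeast integrating plasmid built on the YIplac211 backbone and designed to place an N-terminal msGFP2 tag on the chromosomal VRG4 gene of Saccharomyces cerevisiae by the pop-in/pop-out method. Its 6,677-nt sequence carries a high-copy ColE1/pUC-type origin and an ampicillin resistance gene (bla with its own promoter) for propagation and selection in E. coli. No yeast replication origin or centromere is annotated, consistent with an integrative vector that persists in yeast only after recombining into the genome. The yeast marker is URA3 with its native promoter, which allows selection on medium lacking uracil and counterselection with 5-fluoroorotic acid. Remnants of the lac region (lacI fragment, CAP site, lac promoter and operator, lacZα fragment) and small bom and rop fragments come from the parental cloning vector.

The insert, assembled by Gibson cloning, consists of a GFP coding sequence placed just upstream of the VRG4 open reading frame. The annotation software labels this sequence Superfolder GFP, but the record identifies it as msGFP2. VRG4 encodes the Golgi GDP-mannose transporter. About 500 nt of unannotated sequence precede the GFP; this is presumably VRG4 upstream genomic sequence, although the record does not say so, and a short hit to a rice actin promoter there is probably spurious. Downstream of VRG4 lies a fragment of the yeast SDT1 gene in the opposite orientation, apparently flanking genomic sequence. These homologous regions would direct integration at the VRG4 locus under URA3 selection (pop-in), creating a duplication. Recombination between the repeats then excises the vector, and such cells are recovered on 5-FOA (pop-out). This can leave a scarless msGFP2-VRG4 allele, presumably under the endogenous promoter, useful for live-cell fluorescence imaging of Vrg4.
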