Features (pLannotate 1.2.2; 16 found; start..end, strand, type, name):
      1..93      +  CDS            lacI (fragment): lac repressor; lacI; The lac repressor binds to the lac operator to inhibit transcription in E. coli. This inhibition can be relieved by adding lactose or isopropyl-β-D-thiogalactopyranoside (IPTG).
    106..127     +  protein_bind   CAP binding site: CAP binding activates transcription in the presence of cAMP. E. coli catabolite activator protein
    142..172     +  promoter       lac promoter: promoter for the E. coli lac operon
    180..196     +  protein_bind   lac operator: The lac repressor binds to the lac operator to inhibit transcription in E. coli. This inhibition can be relieved by adding lactose or isopropyl-β-D-thiogalactopyranoside (IPTG). lac repressor encoded by lacI
    536..560     +  promoter       Act1 promoter (fragment): rice actin promoter
    720..1415    +  CDS            Superfolder GFP: Superfolder GFP is a basic (constitutively fluorescent) green fluorescent protein published in 2005, derived from Aequorea victoria. It is reported to be a very rapidly-maturing weak dimer.
   1428..2435    +  CDS            VRG4: GMT1_YEAST - Also known as GOG5, LDB3, MCD3, VAN2, VIG4. Experimental evidence at protein level: Swiss-Prot protein existence level 1. Involved in the import of GDP-mannose from the cytoplasm into the Golgi lumen. Defective copy causes severe glycosylation defect and abnormal retention of soluble endoplasmic reticulum proteins. Involved in vanadate sensitivity. From Saccharomyces cerevisiae (strain ATCC 204508 / S288c) (Baker's yeast).
   2549..3172    -  CDS            SDT1 (fragment): SDT1_YEAST - Also known as SSM1. Experimental evidence at protein level: Swiss-Prot protein existence level 1. Could be an enzyme that inactivates 6-azauracil by modifying it. From Saccharomyces cerevisiae (strain ATCC 204508 / S288c) (Baker's yeast).
   3171..3328    +  CDS            lacZα (fragment): LacZα fragment of β-galactosidase; lacZ fragment
   3334..3433    -  misc_feature   bom (fragment): basis of mobility region from pBR322
   3535..3570    -  CDS            rop (fragment): Rop protein, which maintains plasmids at low copy number; rop
   3659..4462    -  CDS            URA3: orotidine-5'-phosphate decarboxylase, required for uracil biosynthesis; S. cerevisiae URA3; yeast auxotrophic marker, counterselectable with 5-fluoroorotic acid (5-FOA)
   4463..4678    -  promoter       URA3 promoter: S. cerevisiae URA3
   4771..4875    +  promoter       AmpR promoter: bla
   4876..5736    +  CDS            AmpR: β-lactamase; bla; confers resistance to ampicillin, carbenicillin, and related antibiotics
   5907..6495    +  rep_origin     ori: high-copy-number ColE1/pMB1/pBR322/pUC origin of replication
>Addgene plasmid #247743 | YIplac211-msGFP2-Vrg4 | addgene full sequence | sequence record 492079 | Addgene NGS Result
GCGCCCAATACGCAAACCGCCTCTCCCCGCGCGTTGGCCGATTCATTAATGCAGCTGGCACGACAGGTTT
CCCGACTGGAAAGCGGGCAGTGAGCGCAACGCAATTAATGTGAGTTAGCTCACTCATTAGGCACCCCAGG
CTTTACACTTTATGCTTCCGGCTCGTATGTTGTGTGGAATTGTGAGCGGATAACAATTTCACACAGGAAA
CAGCTATGACCATGATTACGCCAAGCTTGTAATGGACCATGGCAATGTGCGCCATATATATATGCGGCTC
CCTTATGAGTAGAAGAAAATATATGACTGGTGGTACAAAGTGGCATGGTGGTATATAGATGTAGGAACAC
CATTTGAGTTTGCCATAATGATTAAATTTCCCTTTTTATAAAGAATTAGCCGCCCATAACACGAAAAATA
TCACAGTTGACGAAAGAAGACACGTCGCCTAAACGCGTAATGAATCGCAATATACGAAAAGCTAAACGGG
TTTTTCAGAATCCTCTTACCCAGCCTTGGATAATAGTTTTGGCCGAAAAAAAAAAAAAGAAAGAAAAAAA
TTGAAATTTCGCGATCCGAACAAACAATGAACAGAAAAACAGAATATATATAACGCTGCCAAGCCTATTT
CTTGTTGCCGATTAATTGTTGACATCCTCTTAATTACCAAAAGAGCCTAAGAAAACAAACACACTAACCA
CACAGTATCTTTCGCCCGAATGGATAGCACTGAGAGCTTGTTCACAGGTGTTGTTCCTATCTTGGTCGAA
TTAGACGGTGACGTAAACGGTCATAAGTTCAGTGTTAGAGGTGAAGGTGAAGGTGACGCTACTAACGGTA
AATTGACATTGAAGTTTATTTGTACTACAGGTAAATTGCCAGTTCCTTGGCCAACTTTGGTTACTACATT
GACATACGGTGTTCAATGTTTTTCAAGATACCCAGATCATATGAAGCAACATGATTTCTTTAAGTCTGCT
ATGCCAGAAGGTTACGTTCAAGAAAGAACTATCACTTTTAAAGATGATGGTACTTACAAGACAAGAGCAG
AGGTTAAGTTCGAAGGTGACACTTTGGTTAACAGAATCGAATTGAAGGGTATCGATTTTAAAGAAGATGG
TAATATTTTGGGTCATAAATTGGAATACAACTACAACTCACATAACGTTTACATTACAGCTGATAAACAA
AAGAATGGTATTAAAGCAAACTTCAAGATCAGACATAATGTTGAAGATGGTTCTGTTCAATTAGCAGATC
ATTACCAACAAAACACTCCAATTGGTGACGGTCCAGTTTTGTTACCAGATAACCATTACTTGTCTACACA
ATCAAAATTGTCTAAAGATCCAAACGAAAAGAGAGATCATATGGTTTTGTTAGAATTTGTTACTGCTGCT
GGTATCACAGGTGGCAGTGGCGGTTCTTCAGAATTGAAAACAGGTCATGCAGGCCATAACCCTTGGGCTT
CAGTTGCCAATTCCGGTCCGATCTCTATTTTATCCTACTGTGGTTCCTCTATTTTAATGACGGTGACTAA
CAAGTTCGTCGTCAATTTGAAGGATTTCAACATGAACTTTGTCATGCTTTTCGTGCAATCTTTGGTTTGT
ACTATAACCTTGATTATCCTACGTATACTGGGCTATGCGAAGTTCCGTTCATTAAACAAAACAGACGCCA
AGAACTGGTTCCCTATTTCCTTTTTACTGGTCTTGATGATCTACACCTCTTCGAAGGCTTTACAATACTT
GGCTGTTCCAATTTACACCATTTTCAAGAATTTGACTATTATCTTGATTGCTTATGGTGAGGTTCTCTTT
TTTGGTGGCTCTGTCACCTCCATGGAATTGTCATCATTTTTGTTGATGGTCCTTTCTTCTGTCGTTGCAA
CTTGGGGTGACCAGCAAGCTGTGGCTGCCAAGGCTGCTTCATTGGCTGAAGGAGCAGCCGGTGCTGTTGC
CTCCTTTAACCCAGGTTATTTCTGGATGTTCACCAACTGTATCACTTCTGCATTATTCGTTCTTATAATG
AGAAAGAGAATTAAGTTAACTAACTTCAAGGATTTCGACACTATGTTTTACAACAATGTTTTGGCTCTAC
CTATTCTATTGCTGTTTTCTTTCTGTGTGGAAGATTGGTCTTCAGTTAATTTGACCAATAACTTTTCTAA
CGATTCGCTAACTGCTATGATCATCAGTGGTGTTGCATCCGTCGGTATTTCTTACTGTTCCGGTTGGTGT
GTTCGTGTTACTTCGTCTACTACATATTCGATGGTAGGGGCTTTGAACAAGCTGCCAATTGCCTTGTCTG
GTTTGATTTTCTTTGATGCTCCAAGAAACTTCTTATCTATTCTCTCCATTTTTATTGGTTTCCTATCAGG
TATTATTTATGCTGTTGCCAAACAAAAGAAGCAACAAGCCCAACCTTTACGTAAATGAGAACTTACGGGG
GGTGCAATTTATTTTTTTTTTTTGGTTTATTTTATTTTATAGAGGCATCTAATGCAAGTAGATTTATATA
CAATTATACTTAAAATTGATATACCTTAGAACAGGTCGGACACAACGTGTGGTAACTCCAATATATCACT
AATGACAATAGCGCCTTCTGGTGTTTGCCCCAAAATTTCATTTACTTCATTCTCAACTAAATGAATACAT
GTTTTCATGCCCAATTTGATACCTGTCTCGATGTTTTTCCCACTGTCATCTATAAAATAAGCATTCTCGT
ATCTTGCCAACCCGCTTTCCTTCATGGCTTTTTCAAATGCTTTAACATGTGGTTTGCAGACCAGCGTATC
TGTCCTAGAGTAGTCACAATATGTCAATCCATCAAATAAATCCGCTATACCCAACAATCTCAGGCAACGT
ATTGCGTGGTTTTTATAAGCGTTGGTGAAAAGCCACAATTTATCAATCTTTCCCGATTGTCTCAATCTCA
ACAGCATATTCCTTAATGGTATATCAGGTTTCAAGATATCTTGTAGTGGTAAGGAATCATCCACAAGCCG
GTTATATTCCAGTGCGTTCACTTTGTGGAACATTACAAGTCCCCTTATGGCAAGTCCATACTCTTTGTAG
TAAGAGTTATTCAAAACGTGAGCATCTTCAGGTGATAGTTTCAAGTGTGTTTGAAAGAACCTCAGTATAG
ATTGTTGCATAAGATCGTGAATTCACTGGCCGTCGTTTTACAACGTCGTGACTGGGAAAACCCTGGCGTT
ACCCAACTTAATCGCCTTGCAGCACATCCCCCTTTCGCCAGCTGGCGTAATAGCGAAGAGGCCCGCACCG
ATCGCCCTTCCCAACAGTTGCGCAGCCTGAATGGCGAATGGCGCCTGATGCGGTATTTTCTCCTTACGCA
TCTGTGCGGTATTTCACACCGCATATGGTGCACTCTCAGTACAATCTGCTCTGATGCCGCATAGTTAAGC
CAGCCCCGACACCCGCCAACACCCGCTGACGCGCCCTGACGGGCTTGTCTGCTCCCGGCATCCGCTTACA
GACAAGCTGTGACCGTCTCCGGGAGCTGCATGTGTCAGAGGTTTTCACCGTCATCACCGAAACGCGCGAG
ACGAAAGGGCGGGTAATAACTGATATAATTAAATTGAAGCTCTAATTTGTGAGTTTAGTATACATGCATT
TACTTATAATACAGTTTTTTAGTTTTGCTGGCCGCATCTTCTCAAATATGCTTCCCAGCCTGCTTTTCTG
TAACGTTCACCCTCTACCTTAGCATCCCTTCCCTTTGCAAATAGTCCTCTTCCAACAATAATAATGTCAG
ATCCTGTAGAGACCACATCATCCACGGTTCTATACTGTTGACCCAATGCGTCTCCCTTGTCATCTAAACC
CACACCGGGTGTCATAATCAACCAATCGTAACCTTCATCTCTTCCACCCATGTCTCTTTGAGCAATAAAG
CCGATAACAAAATCTTTGTCGCTCTTCGCAATGTCAACAGTACCCTTAGTATATTCTCCAGTAGATAGGG
AGCCCTTGCATGACAATTCTGCTAACATCAAAAGGCCTCTAGGTTCCTTTGTTACTTCTTCTGCCGCCTG
CTTCAAACCGCTAACAATACCTGGGCCCACCACACCGTGTGCATTCGTAATGTCTGCCCATTCTGCTATT
CTGTATACACCCGCAGAGTACTGCAATTTGACTGTATTACCAATGTCAGCAAATTTTCTGTCTTCGAAGA
GTAAAAAATTGTACTTGGCGGATAATGCCTTTAGCGGCTTAACTGTGCCCTCCATGGAAAAATCAGTCAA
GATATCCACATGTGTTTTTAGTAAACAAATTTTGGGACCTAATGCTTCAACTAACTCCAGTAATTCCTTG
GTGGTACGAACATCCAATGAAGCACACAAGTTTGTTTGCTTTTCGTGCATGATATTAAATAGCTTGGCAG
CAACAGGACTAGGATGAGTAGCAGCACGTTCCTTATATGTAGCTTTCGACATGATTTATCTTCGTTTCCT
GCATGTTTTTGTTCTGTGCAGTTGGGTTAAGAATACTGGGCAATTTCATGTTTCTTCAACACTACATATG
CGTATATATACCAATCTAAGTCTGTGCTCCTTCCTTCGTTCTTCCTTCTGTTCGGAGATTACCGAATCAA
AAAAATTTCAAGGAAACCGAAATCAAAAAAAAGAATAAAAAAAAAATGATGAATTGAAAAGCTGGCCTCG
TGATACGCCTATTTTTATAGGTTAATGTCATGATAATAATGGTTTCTTAGACGTCAGGTGGCACTTTTCG
GGGAAATGTGCGCGGAACCCCTATTTGTTTATTTTTCTAAATACATTCAAATATGTATCCGCTCATGAGA
CAATAACCCTGATAAATGCTTCAATAATATTGAAAAAGGAAGAGTATGAGTATTCAACATTTCCGTGTCG
CCCTTATTCCCTTTTTTGCGGCATTTTGCCTTCCTGTTTTTGCTCACCCAGAAACGCTGGTGAAAGTAAA
AGATGCTGAAGATCAGTTGGGTGCACGAGTGGGTTACATCGAACTGGATCTCAACAGCGGTAAGATCCTT
GAGAGTTTTCGCCCCGAAGAACGTTTTCCAATGATGAGCACTTTTAAAGTTCTGCTATGTGGCGCGGTAT
TATCCCGTATTGACGCCGGGCAAGAGCAACTCGGTCGCCGCATACACTATTCTCAGAATGACTTGGTTGA
GTACTCACCAGTCACAGAAAAGCATCTTACGGATGGCATGACAGTAAGAGAATTATGCAGTGCTGCCATA
ACCATGAGTGATAACACTGCGGCCAACTTACTTCTGACAACGATCGGAGGACCGAAGGAGCTAACCGCTT
TTTTGCACAACATGGGGGATCATGTAACTCGCCTTGATCGTTGGGAACCGGAGCTGAATGAAGCCATACC
AAACGACGAGCGTGACACCACGATGCCTGTAGCAATGGCAACAACGTTGCGCAAACTATTAACTGGCGAA
CTACTTACTCTAGCTTCCCGGCAACAATTAATAGACTGGATGGAGGCGGATAAAGTTGCAGGACCACTTC
TGCGCTCGGCCCTTCCGGCTGGCTGGTTTATTGCTGATAAATCTGGAGCCGGTGAGCGTGGGTCTCGCGG
TATCATTGCAGCACTGGGGCCAGATGGTAAGCCCTCCCGTATCGTAGTTATCTACACGACGGGGAGTCAG
GCAACTATGGATGAACGAAATAGACAGATCGCTGAGATAGGTGCCTCACTGATTAAGCATTGGTAACTGT
CAGACCAAGTTTACTCATATATACTTTAGATTGATTTAAAACTTCATTTTTAATTTAAAAGGATCTAGGT
GAAGATCCTTTTTGATAATCTCATGACCAAAATCCCTTAACGTGAGTTTTCGTTCCACTGAGCGTCAGAC
CCCGTAGAAAAGATCAAAGGATCTTCTTGAGATCCTTTTTTTCTGCGCGTAATCTGCTGCTTGCAAACAA
AAAAACCACCGCTACCAGCGGTGGTTTGTTTGCCGGATCAAGAGCTACCAACTCTTTTTCCGAAGGTAAC
TGGCTTCAGCAGAGCGCAGATACCAAATACTGTTCTTCTAGTGTAGCCGTAGTTAGGCCACCACTTCAAG
AACTCTGTAGCACCGCCTACATACCTCGCTCTGCTAATCCTGTTACCAGTGGCTGCTGCCAGTGGCGATA
AGTCGTGTCTTACCGGGTTGGACTCAAGACGATAGTTACCGGATAAGGCGCAGCGGTCGGGCTGAACGGG
GGGTTCGTGCACACAGCCCAGCTTGGAGCGAACGACCTACACCGAACTGAGATACCTACAGCGTGAGCTA
TGAGAAAGCGCCACGCTTCCCGAAGGGAGAAAGGCGGACAGGTATCCGGTAAGCGGCAGGGTCGGAACAG
GAGAGCGCACGAGGGAGCTTCCAGGGGGAAACGCCTGGTATCTTTATAGTCCTGTCGGGTTTCGCCACCT
CTGACTTGAGCGTCGATTTTTGTGATGCTCGTCAGGGGGGCGGAGCCTATGGAAAAACGCCAGCAACGCG
GCCTTTTTACGGTTCCTGGCCTTTTGCTGGCCTTTTGCTCACATGTTCTTTCCTGCGTTATCCCCTGATT
CTGTGGATAACCGTATTACCGCCTTTGAGTGAGCTGATACCGCTCGCCGCAGCCGAACGACCGAGCGCAG
CGAGTCAGTGAGCGAGGAAGCGGAAGA
